>Addgene plasmid #16641 | PIK3CA - Exon20 H1047R (pFastBac) | addgene partial sequence | sequence record 23036 | 16641 with polyhedrin-F
TTGTATAAAAAAACCTATAAATATTCCGGATTATTCATACCGTCCCACCATCGGGCGCGGATCTCGGTCC
GAAACCATGTCGTACTACCATCACCATCACCATCACGATTACGATATCCCAACGACCGAAAACCTGTATT
TTCAGGGCGCCATGGGATCCATGCCTCCAAGACCATCATCAGGTGAACTGTGGGGCATCCACTTGATGCC
CCCAAGAATCCTAGTAGAATGTTTACTACCAAATGGAATGATAGTGACTTTAGAATGCCTCCGTGAGGCT
ACATTAATAACCATAAAGCATGAACTATTTAAAGAAGCAAGAAAATACCCCCTCCATCAACTTCTTCAAG
ATGAATCTTCTTACATTTTCGTAAGTGTTACTCAAGAAGCAGAAAGGGAAGAATTTTTTGATGAAACAAG
ACGACTTTGTGACCTTCGGCTTTTTCAACCCTTTTTAAAAGTAATTGAACCAGTAGGCAACCGTGAAGAA
AAGATCCTCAATCGAGAAATTGGTTTTGCTATCGGCATGCCAGTGTGTGAATTTGATATGGTTAAAGATC
CAGAAGTACAGGACTTCCGAAGAAATATTCTGAACGTTTGTAAAGAAGCTGTGGATCTTAGGGACCTCAA
TTCACCTCATAGTAGAGCAATGTATGTCTATCCTCCCAATGTAGAATCTTCACCAGAATTGCCAAAGCAC
ATATATAATAAA
