>Addgene plasmid #16641 | PIK3CA - Exon20 H1047R (pFastBac) | addgene partial sequence | sequence record 63410 | hPIK3CA-F  5'-TGGCCAGTACCTCATGGATT-3'
TGAACCCTATTGGTGTTACTGGATCAAATCCAAATAAAGAAACTCCATGCTTAGAGTTGGAGTTTGACTG
GTTCAGCAGTGTGGTAAAGTTCCCAGATATGTCAGTGATTGAAGAGCATGCCAATTGGTCTGTATCCCGA
GAAGCAGGATTTAGCTATTCCCACGCAGGACTGAGTAACAGACTAGCTAGAGACAATGAATTAAGGGAAA
ATGACAAAGAACAGCTCAAAGCAATTTCTACACGAGATCCTCTCTCTGAAATCACTGAGCAGGAGAAAGA
TTTTCTATGGAGTCACAGACACTATTGTGTAACTATCCCCGAAATTCTACCCAAATTGCTTCTGTCTGTT
AAATGGAATTCTAGAGATGAAGTAGCCCAGATGTATTGCTTGGTAAAAGATTGGCCTCCAATCAAACCTG
AACAGGCTATGGAACTTCTGGACTGTAATTACCCAGATCCTATGGTTCGAGGTTTTGCTGTTCGGTGCTT
GGAAAAATATTTAACAGATGACAAACTTTCTCAGTATTTAATTCAGCTAGTACAGGTCCTAAAATATGAA
CAATATTTGGATAACTTGCTTGTGAGATTTTTACTGAAGAAAGCATTGACTAATCAAAGGATTGGGCACT
TTTTCTTTTGGCATTTAAAATCTGAGATGCACAATAAAACAGTTAGCCAGAGGTTTGGCCTGCTTTTGGA
GTCCTATTGTCGTGCATGTGGGATGTATTTGAAGCACCTGAATAGGCAAGTCGAGGCAATGGAAAAGCTC
ATTAACTTAACTGACATTCTCAAACAGGAGAAGAAGGATGAAACACAAAAGGTACAGATGAAGTTTTTAG
TTGAGCAAATGAGGCGACCAGATTTCATGGATGCTCTACAGGGC
