>Addgene plasmid #16641 | PIK3CA - Exon20 H1047R (pFastBac) | addgene partial sequence | sequence record 63739 | SV40pA-R 5'-GAAATTTGTGATGCTATTGC-3'
TTATAAGCTGCAATAAACAAGTTAACAACAACAATTGCATTCATTTTATGTTTCAGGTTCAGGGGGAGGT
GTGGGAGGTTTTTTAAAGCAAGTAAAACCTCTACAAATGTGGTATGGCTGATTATGATCCTCTAGTACTT
CTCGACAAGCTTCAGTTCAATGCATGCTGTTTAATTGTGTGGAAGATCCAATCCATTTTTGTTGTCCAGC
CACCATGACGTGCATCATTCATTTGTTTCATGAAATACTCCAAAGCCTCTTGCTCAGTTTTATCTAAGGC
TAGGGTCTTTCGAATGTATGCAATGTCATCAAAAGATTGTAGTTCTGGCATTCCAGAGCCAAGCATCATT
GAGAAAAGATTTATGAAGAGATTGGCATGCTGTCGAATAGCTAGATAAGCCTTGTAACACATCTCCTGAA
ACCTCTCAAATTCTCTTGTCTTTGTGCATTCTTGGGCTCCTTTACTAATCACTATTAAGAAATCCTGTGT
CAAAACAAATGGCACACGTTCTCGTTTATAACCAAATTTTTTCTTCTTGTGATCCAAAAAGTGTCCAAAA
TCTATATGAAACAGTTGTCCATCGTCTTTCACCATGATGTTACTATTGTGACGATCTCCAATTCCCAAAA
TGAAGGTAGCTACACAGTATCCAGCACATGAACGTGTAAACAGGTCAATGGCTGCATCATATATTTCTCC
TTTGTTCTTGTCTTTGAGCCACTGATGTAGTGTGTGGCTGTTGAACTGCAGTGCACCTTTCAAGCCGCCT
TTGCACTGAATTTGCATAATAGTGTGAGAATTTCGCACCACCTCAATAAGTCCCACACAGTCACCGATTG
ACAGACAACCATAAGGTAACATTCGAAGATCAAGACCTTGATTTTGCC
