[The description below was written by a language model from this plasmid's Addgene catalogue record.]
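Description:
PIK3CA - Exon20 H1047R (pFastBac) is a baculovirus donor (transfer) plasmid built on the Invitrogen pFastBac HT backbone (4856 bp without insert). It carries an approximately 3.1 kb fragment of human PIK3CA cDNA that includes the entire open reading frame for p110 alpha, the catalytic subunit of phosphatidylinositol 3-kinase. The insert bears the H1047R substitution, an exon 20 mutation. It was cloned between BamHI and HindIII sites, both of which remain intact, and the depositor notes that the cDNA can be excised with these enzymes for subcloning into other vectors. The backbone supplies an N-terminal His tag fused to the kinase, which allows affinity purification of the recombinant protein.

The plasmid is propagated in E. coli under ampicillin selection, and gentamicin is listed as an additional selectable marker. In pFastBac-type vectors the gentamicin resistance gene generally travels with the expression cassette when it is transposed into a baculovirus shuttle genome (bacmid), so that recombinants can be selected. The resulting bacmid is then used to generate recombinant baculovirus for protein production in insect cells. The record does not explicitly state the promoter, but the listed polyhedrin forward sequencing primer is consistent with the polyhedrin promoter normally used in this backbone. No feature table is provided, so the origin of replication and other backbone elements are not documented, and copy number is recorded as unknown. The catalogue also labels the vector as mammalian expression, although the backbone is designed for baculoviral expression. The associated publication concerns frequent PIK3CA mutations in human cancers, which suggests the construct was made to produce tagged mutant p110 alpha for biochemical study.
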