Addgene plasmid #16641: PIK3CA - Exon20 H1047R (pFastBac)
Depositing lab: Bert Vogelstein. Depositing organization: Johns Hopkins University and School of Medicine. Publication: High frequency of mutations of the PIK3CA gene in human cancers. Samuels Y, Wang Z, Bardelli A, Silliman N, Ptak J, Szabo S, Yan H, Gazdar A, Powell SM, Riggins GJ, Willson JK, Markowitz S, Kinzler KW, Vogelstein B, Velculescu VE. Science. 2004 Apr 23. 304(5670):554. 10.1126/science.1096502 PubMed 15016963.
Backbone
  Vector backbone: pFastBac HT
  Backbone manufacturer: Invitrogen
  Backbone size w/o insert (bp): 4856
  Vector type: Mammalian Expression ; Baculoviral
  Selectable markers: Gentamicin
Growth in bacteria
  Bacterial resistance: Ampicillin, 100 μg/mL
  Growth temperature: 37°C
  Growth strain: DH5alpha
  Copy number: Unknown
Gene/Insert
  Gene/Insert name: PIK3CA H1047R (alt names: Phosphatidylinositol 3-kinase; p110 alpha)
  Species: H. sapiens (human)
  Insert size (bp): 3100
  Mutation: H1047R
  Entrez Gene: PIK3CA (a.k.a. CCM4, CLAPO, CLOVE, CWS5, HMH, MCAP, MCM, MCMTC, PI3K, PI3K-alpha, p110-alpha)
  Tag / fusion protein: His (N terminal on backbone)
  Cloning method: Restriction Enzyme; 5′ cloning site BamHI (not destroyed); 3′ cloning site HindIII (not destroyed)
  Sequencing primers: 5′ polyhedrin forward
Terms and licenses: Academic/Nonprofit Terms; Industry Terms: Not Available to Industry
Depositor comments: A fragment of human PIK3CA cDNA including the entire ORF was cloned into the pFastBac HT vector. The cDNA fragment can be removed with BamHI and HindIII for subcloning into other vectors.
How to cite: PIK3CA - Exon20 H1047R (pFastBac) was a gift from Bert Vogelstein (Addgene plasmid # 16641 ; http://n2t.net/addgene:16641 ; RRID:Addgene_16641)
